>Addgene plasmid #210925 | pFBOH-MHL_SEC31A:1-338 | addgene full sequence | sequence record 426207 | Addgene NGS Result
TGCCCTGCGTAAGCGGGTGTGGGCGGACAATAAAGTCTTAAACTGAACAAAATAGATCTAAACTATGACA
ATAAAGTCTTAAACTAGACAGAATAGTTGTAAACTGAAATCAGTCCAGTTATGCTGTGAAAAAGCATACT
GGACTTTTGTTATGGCTAAAGCAAACTCTTCATTTTCTGAAGTGCAAATTGCCCGTCGTATTAAAGAGGG
GCGTGGCCAAGGGCATGGTAAAGACTATATTCGCGGCGTTGTGACAATTTACCGAACAACTCCGCGGCCG
GGAAGCCGATCTCGGCTTGAACGAATTGTTAGGTGGCGGTACTTGGGTCGATATCAAAGTGCATCACTTC
TTCCCGTATGCCCAACTTTGTATAGAGAGCCACTGCGGGATCGTCACCGTAATCTGCTTGCACGTAGATC
ACATAAGCACCAAGCGCGTTGGCCTCATGCTTGAGCAGATTGATGAGCGCGGTGGCAATGCCCTGCCTCC
GGTGCTCGCCGGAGACTGCGAGATCATAGATATAGATCTCACTACGCGGCTGCTCAAACTTGGGCAGAAC
GTAAGCCGCGAGAGCGCCAACAACCGCTTCTTGGTCGAAGGCAGCAAGCGCGATGAATGTCTTACTACGG
AGCAAGTTCCCGAGGTAATCGGAGTCCGGCTGATGTTGGGAGTAGGTGGCTACGTCTCCGAACTCACGAC
CGAAAAGATCAAGAGCAGCCCGCATGGATTTGACTTGGTCAGGGCCGAGCCTACATGTGCGAATGATGCC
CATACTTGAGCCACCTAACTTTGTTTTAGGGCGACTGCCCTGCTGCGTAACATCGTTGCTGCTCCATAAC
ATCAAACATCGACCCACGGCGTAACGCGCTTGCTGCTTGGATGCCCGAGGCATAGACTGTACAAAAAAAC
AGTCATAACAAGCCATGAAAACCGCCACTGCGCCGTTACCACCGCTGCGTTCGGTCAAGGTTCTGGACCA
GTTGCGTGAGCGCATACGCTACTTGCATTACAGTTTACGAACCGAACAGGCTTATGTCAACTGGGTTCGT
GCCTTCATCCGTTTCCACGGTGTGCGTCACCCGGCAACCTTGGGCAGCAGCGAAGTCGAGGCATTTCTGT
CCTGGCTGGCGAACGAGCGCAAGGTTTCGGTCTCCACGCATCGTCAGGCATTGGCGGCCTTGCTGTTCTT
CTACGGCAAGGTGCTGTGCACGGATCTGCCCTGGCTTCAGGAGATCGGAAGACCTCGGCCGTCGCGGCGC
TTGCCGGTGGTGCTGACCCCGGATGAAGTGGTTCGCATCCTCGGTTTTCTGGAAGGCGAGCATCGTTTGT
TCGCCCAGGACTCTAGCTATAGTTCTAGTGGTTGGCTACGTATACTCCGGAATATTAATAGATCATGGAG
ATAATTAAAATGATAACCATCTCGCAAATAAATAAGTATTTTACTGTTTTCGTAACAGTTTTGTAATAAA
AAAACCTATAAATATTCCGGATTATTCATACCGTCCCACCATCGGGCGCGGATCTCGGTCCGAAAACCAT
GCATCATCATCATCATCACAGCAGCGGCAGAGAAAACTTGTATTTCCAGGGCATGAAGTTAAAGGAAGTA
GATCGTACAGCCATGCAGGCATGGAGCCCTGCCCAGAATCACCCCATTTACCTAGCAACAGGAACATCTG
CTCAGCAATTGGATGCAACATTTAGTACGAATGCTTCCCTTGAGATATTTGAATTAGACCTCTCTGATCC
ATCCTTGGATATGAAATCTTGTGCCACATTCTCCTCTTCTCACAGGTACCACAAGTTGATTTGGGGGCCT
TATAAAATGGATTCCAAAGGAGATGTCTCTGGAGTTCTGATTGCAGGTGGTGAAAATGGAAATATTATTC
TCTATGATCCTTCTAAAATTATAGCTGGAGACAAGGAAGTTGTGATTGCCCAGAATGACAAGCATACTGG
CCCAGTGAGAGCCTTGGATGTGAACATTTTCCAGACTAATCTGGTAGCTTCTGGTGCTAATGAATCTGAA
ATCTACATATGGGATCTAAATAATTTTGCAACCCCAATGACACCAGGAGCCAAAACACAGCCGCCAGAAG
ATATCAGCTGCATTGCATGGAACAGACAAGTTCAGCATATTTTAGCATCAGCCAGTCCCAGTGGCCGGGC
CACTGTATGGGATCTTAGGAAAAATGAGCCAATCATCAAAGTCAGTGACCATAGTAACAGAATGCATTGT
TCTGGGTTGGCATGGCATCCTGATGTTGCTACTCAGATGGTCCTTGCCTCCGAGGATGACCGGTTACCAG
TGATCCAGATGTGGGATCTTCGATTTGCTTCCTCTCCACTTCGTGTCCTGGAAAACCATGCCAGGGGGAT
TTTGGCAATTGCTTGGAGCATGGCAGATCCTGAATTGTTACTGAGCTGTGGAAAAGATGCTAAGATTCTC
TGCTCCAATCCAAACACAGGAGAGGTGTTATATGAACTTCCCACCAACACACAGTGGTGCTTCGATATTC
AGTGGTGTCCCCGAAATCCTGCTGTCTTATCAGCTGCTTCGTTTGATGGGCGTATCAGTGTTTATTCTAT
CATGGGAGGAAGCACATGATGACGAAGCTTGTCGAGAAGTACTAGAGGATCATAATCAGCCATACCACAT
TTGTAGAGGTTTTACTTGCTTTAAAAAACCTCCCACACCTCCCCCTGAACCTGAAACATAAAATGAATGC
AATTGTTGTTGTTAACTTGTTTATTGCAGCTTATAATGGTTACAAATAAAGCAATAGCATCACAAATTTC
ACAAATAAAGCATTTTTTTCACTGCATTCTAGTTGTGGTTTGTCCAAACTCATCAATGTATCTTATCATG
TCTGGATCTGATCACTGATATCGCCTAGGAGATCCGAACCAGATAAGTGAAATCTAGTTCCAAACTATTT
TGTCATTTTTAATTTTCGTATTAGCTTACGACGCTACACCCAGTTCCCATCTATTTTGTCACTCTTCCCT
AAATAATCCTTAAAAACTCCATTTCCACCCCTCCCAGTTCCCAACTATTTTGTCCGCCCACAGCGGGGCA
TTTTTCTTCCTGTTATGTTTTTAATCAAACATCCTGCCAACTCCATGTGACAAACCGTCATCTTCGGCTA
CTTTTTCTCTGTCACAGAATGAAAATTTTTCTGTCATCTCTTCGTTATTAATGTTTGTAATTGACTGAAT
ATCAACGCTTATTTGCAGCCTGAATGGCGAATGGG
[124 nt withheld, positions 3256-3379]
C
[91 nt withheld, positions 3381-3471]
A
[49 nt withheld, positions 3473-3521]
CCTTTGACGTTGGAGTCCACGTTCTT
[37 nt withheld, positions 3548-3584]
ACCCTATCTCGGTCTATTCTTTTGATTTATAAGGGATTTTGCCGATTTCGGCCTATTGGTTAAAAAATGA
GCTGATTTAACAAAAATTTAACGCGAATTTTAACAAAATATTAACGCTTACAATTTAGGTGGCACTTTTC
GGGGAAATGTGCGCGGAACCCCTATTTGTTTATTTTTCTAAATACATTCAAATATGTATCCGCTCATGAG
ACAATAACCCTGATAAATGCTTCAATAATATTGAAAAAGGAAGAGTATGAGTATTCAACATTTCCGTGTC
GCCCTTATTCCCTTTTTTGCGGCATTTTGCCTTCCTGTTTTTGCTCACCCAGAAACGCTGGTGAAAGTAA
AAGATGCTGAAGATCAGTTGGGTGCACGAGTGGGTTACATCGAACTGGATCTCAACAGCGGTAAGATCCT
TGAGAGTTTTCGCCCCGAAGAACGTTTTCCAATGATGAGCACTTTTAAAGTTCTGCTATGTGGCGCGGTA
TTATCCCGTATTGACGCCGGGCAAGAGCAACTCGGTCGCCGCATACACTATTCTCAGAATGACTTGGTTG
AGTACTCACCAGTCACAGAAAAGCATCTTACGGATGGCATGACAGTAAGAGAATTATGCAGTGCTGCCAT
AACCATGAGTGATAACACTGCGGCCAACTTACTTCTGACAACGATCGGAGGACCGAAGGAGCTAACCGCT
TTTTTGCACAACATGGGGGATCATGTAACTCGCCTTGATCGTTGGGAACCGGAGCTGAATGAAGCCATAC
CAAACGACGAGCGTGACACCACGATGCCTGTAGCAATGGCAACAACGTTGCGCAAACTATTAACTGGCGA
ACTACTTACTCTAGCTTCCCGGCAACAATTAATAGACTGGATGGAGGCGGATAAAGTTGCAGGACCACTT
CTGCGCTCGGCCCTTCCGGCTGGCTGGTTTATTGCTGATAAATCTGGAGCCGGTGAGCGTGGGTCTCGCG
GTATCATTGCAGCACTGGGGCCAGATGGTAAGCCCTCCCGTATCGTAGTTATCTACACGACGGGGAGTCA
GGCAACTATGGATGAACGAAATAGACAGATCGCTGAGATAGGTGCCTCACTGATTAAGCATTGGTAACTG
TCAGACCAAGTTTACTCATATATACTTTAGATTGATTTAAAACTTCATTTTTAATTTAAAAGGATCTAGG
TGAAGATCCTTTTTGATAATCTCATGACCAAAATCCCTTAACGTGAGTTTTCGTTCCACTGAGCGTCAGA
CCCCGTAGAAAAGATCAAAGGATCTTCTTGAGATCCTTTTTTTCTGCGCGTAATCTGCTGCTTGCAAACA
AAAAAACCACCGCTACCAGCGGTGGTTTGTTTGCCGGATCAAGAGCTACCAACTCTTTTTCCGAAGGTAA
CTGGCTTCAGCAGAGCGCAGATACCAAATACTGTTCTTCTAGTGTAGCCGTAGTTAGGCCACCACTTCAA
GAACTCTGTAGCACCGCCTACATACCTCGCTCTGCTAATCCTGTTACCAGTGGCTGCTGCCAGTGGCGAT
AAGTCGTGTCTTACCGGGTTGGACTCAAGACGATAGTTACCGGATAAGGCGCAGCGGTCGGGCTGAACGG
GGGGTTCGTGCACACAGCCCAGCTTGGAGCGAACGACCTACACCGAACTGAGATACCTACAGCGTGAGCT
ATGAGAAAGCGCCACGCTTCCCGAAGGGAGAAAGGCGGACAGGTATCCGGTAAGCGGCAGGGTCGGAACA
GGAGAGCGCACGAGGGAGCTTCCAGGGGGAAACGCCTGGTATCTTTATAGTCCTGTCGGGTTTCGCCACC
TCTGACTTGAGCGTCGATTTTTGTGATGCTCGTCAGGGGGGCGGAGCCTATGGAAAAACGCCAGCAACGC
GGCCTTTTTACGGTTCCTGGCCTTTTGCTGGCCTTTTGCTCACATGTTCTTTCCTGCGTTATCCCCTGAT
TCTGTGGATAACCGTATTACCGCCTTTGAGTGAGCTGATACCGCTCGCCGCAGCCGAACGACCGAGCGCA
GCGAGTCAGTGAGCGAGGAAGCGGAAGAGCGCCTGATGCGGTATTTTCTCCTTACGCATCTGTGCGGTAT
TTCACACCGCATAGACCAGCCGCGTAACCTGGCAAAATCGGTTACGGTTGAGTAATAAATGGA
Features (pLannotate 1.2.2; 16 found; start..end, strand, type, name):
     18..242     -  mobile_element Tn7R: mini-Tn7 element (right end of the Tn7 transposon) Tn7
    309..842     -  CDS            GmR: gentamycin acetyltransferase; aacC1; confers resistance to gentamycin
   1012..1040    -  promoter       Pc promoter: intI1 (promoter lies within the coding sequence); class 1 integron promoter
   1018..1365    -  CDS            YPR2_ECOLX (fragment): Protein predicted: Swiss-Prot protein existence level 4. From Escherichia coli.
   1392..1483    +  promoter       polyhedrin promoter: polh from Autographa californica; promoter for the baculovirus polyhedrin gene
   1540..1558    +  CDS            capTEV™ (fragment): composite tag for in vivo biotinylation, TEV protease cleavage, and 6xHis tagging
   1593..2606    +  CDS            SEC31A (fragment): SC31A_HUMAN - Also known as KIAA0905, SEC31L1. Experimental evidence at protein level: Swiss-Prot protein existence level 1. Component of the coat protein complex II (COPII) which promotes the formation of transport vesicles from the endoplasmic reticulum (ER) (PubMed:10788476). The coat has two main functions, the physical deformation of the endoplasmic reticulum membrane into vesicles and the selection of cargo molecules (By similarity). From Homo sapiens (Human).
   2638..2721    +  CDS            large T antigen (fragment): large T antigen from SV40 (simian virus 40)
   2744..2878    +  polyA_signal   SV40 poly(A) signal: SV40 polyadenylation signal
   2907..3072    -  mobile_element Tn7L: mini-Tn7 element (left end of the Tn7 transposon) Tn7
   3235..3251    +  CDS            lacZα (fragment): LacZα fragment of β-galactosidase; lacZ fragment
   3256..3710    +  rep_origin     f1 ori (sequence partly withheld): f1 bacteriophage origin of replication; arrow indicates direction of (+) strand synthesis
   3736..3840    +  promoter       AmpR promoter: bla
   3841..4701    +  CDS            AmpR: β-lactamase; bla; confers resistance to ampicillin, carbenicillin, and related antibiotics
   4872..5460    +  rep_origin     ori: high-copy-number ColE1/pMB1/pBR322/pUC origin of replication
   5646..5697    -  misc_feature   bom (fragment): basis of mobility region from pBR322
