[The description below was written by a language model from this plasmid's Addgene catalogue record and pLannotate feature annotations shown in this document.]
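Description:
pFBOH-MHL_SEC31A:1-338 is a baculovirus transfer (donor) plasmid for insect-cell expression, built on pFBOH-MHL, a modified pFastBac1 backbone. In E. coli it is maintained as a high-copy plasmid through a ColE1/pUC-type origin and selected with ampicillin via β-lactamase; an f1 origin and a pBR322 bom fragment are also annotated. The expression cassette lies between the Tn7R and Tn7L ends of a mini-Tn7 element, together with a gentamicin acetyltransferase gene driven by the class 1 integron Pc promoter. In pFastBac-type systems this arrangement allows the cassette and gentamicin marker to be moved by Tn7 transposition into a baculovirus shuttle genome (bacmid) held in E. coli, and the recombinant bacmid is then used to generate virus for infecting insect cells.

The payload is a 1,014 bp wild-type fragment of human SEC31A encoding residues M1 to T338, derived from a Mammalian Gene Collection clone and inserted by ligation-independent cloning at BseRI sites that were destroyed in the process. SEC31A is a component of the COPII coat that forms transport vesicles at the endoplasmic reticulum. Transcription is driven by the strong, very late polyhedrin promoter of Autographa californica nucleopolyhedrovirus and terminated by an SV40 polyadenylation signal. The protein carries an N-terminal 6xHis tag followed by a TEV protease site, allowing metal-affinity purification and subsequent tag removal; the small "capTEV" annotation upstream of the insert corresponds to this tag region. The associated publication concerns ligandability assessment of WD40 repeat proteins, so the construct most likely serves to produce recombinant SEC31A N-terminal domain for such biochemical, structural or ligand-screening work.
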