Addgene plasmid #210925: pFBOH-MHL_SEC31A:1-338
Purpose: Insect expression of human SEC31A fragment M1 to T338. N-terminal 6X His tag with TEV cleavage.
Depositing lab: Cheryl Arrowsmith. Depositing organization: University of Toronto. Publication: A Target Class Ligandability Evaluation of WD40 Repeat-Containing Proteins. Ackloo S, Li F, Szewczyk M, Seitova A, Loppnau P, Zeng H, Xu J, Ahmad S, Arnautova YA, Baghaie AJ, Beldar S, Bolotokova A, Centrella PA, Chau I, Clark MA, Cuozzo JW, Dehghani-Tafti S, Disch JS, Dong A, Dumas A, Feng JA, Ghiabi P, Gibson E, Gilmer J, Goldman B, Green SR, Guie MA, Guilinger JP, Harms N, Herasymenko O, Houliston S, Hutchinson A, Kearnes S, Keefe AD, Kimani SW, Kramer T, Kutera M, Kwak HA, Lento C, Li Y, Liu J, Loup J, Machado RAC, Mulhern CJ, Perveen S, Righetto GL, Riley P, Shrestha S, Sigel EA, Silva M, Sintchak MD, Slakman BL, Taylor RD, Thompson J, Torng W, Underkoffler C, von Rechenberg M, Walsh RT, Watson I, Wilson DJ, Wolf E, Yadav M, Yazdi AK, Zhang J, Zhang Y, Santhakumar V, Edwards AM, Barsyte-Lovejoy D, Schapira M, Brown PJ, Halabelian L, Arrowsmith CH. J Med Chem. 2025 Jan 23;68(2):1092-1112. doi: 10.1021/acs.jmedchem.4c02010. Epub 2024 Nov 4. PubMed 39495097.
Backbone
  Vector backbone: pFBOH-MHL
  Backbone manufacturer: pFASTBac1 Modified
  Vector type: Insect Expression
  Selectable markers: Gentamicin
Growth in bacteria
  Bacterial resistance: Ampicillin, 100 μg/mL
  Growth temperature: 37°C
  Growth strain: DH5alpha
  Copy number: High Copy
Gene/Insert
  Gene/Insert name: SEC31A:M1-T338
  Species: H. sapiens (human)
  Insert size (bp): 1014
  Mutation: wild type
  Entrez Gene: SEC31A (a.k.a. ABP125, ABP130, HPBKS, HSPC275, HSPC334, NEDSOSB, SEC31L1)
  Promoter: Polyhedrin
  Tag / fusion protein: MHHHHHHSSGRENLYFQG (N terminal on insert)
  Cloning method: Ligation Independent Cloning
  Sequencing primers: 5′ tattccggattattcataccg; 3′ ctctacaaatgtggtatggc
Resource information
  A portion of this plasmid was derived from a plasmid made by: Mammalian Gene Collection (BC143489)
Terms and licenses: Academic/Nonprofit Terms; Industry Terms: Not Available to Industry
Depositor comments: 5' Cloning Site: BseRI (destroyed), 3' Cloning Site: BseRI (destroyed).
How to cite: pFBOH-MHL_SEC31A:1-338 was a gift from Cheryl Arrowsmith (Addgene plasmid # 210925 ; http://n2t.net/addgene:210925 ; RRID:Addgene_210925)
