>Addgene plasmid #210925 | pFBOH-MHL_SEC31A:1-338 | depositor partial sequence | sequence record 411330 | Insert sequence
ATGAAGTTAAAGGAAGTAGATCGTACAGCCATGCAGGCATGGAGCCCTGCCCAGAATCACCCCATTTACC
TAGCAACAGGAACATCTGCTCAGCAATTGGATGCAACATTTAGTACGAATGCTTCCCTTGAGATATTTGA
ATTAGACCTCTCTGATCCATCCTTGGATATGAAATCTTGTGCCACATTCTCCTCTTCTCACAGGTACCAC
AAGTTGATTTGGGGGCCTTATAAAATGGATTCCAAAGGAGATGTCTCTGGAGTTCTGATTGCAGGTGGTG
AAAATGGAAATATTATTCTCTATGATCCTTCTAAAATTATAGCTGGAGACAAGGAAGTTGTGATTGCCCA
GAATGACAAGCATACTGGCCCAGTGAGAGCCTTGGATGTGAACATTTTCCAGACTAATCTGGTAGCTTCT
GGTGCTAATGAATCTGAAATCTACATATGGGATCTAAATAATTTTGCAACCCCAATGACACCAGGAGCCA
AAACACAGCCGCCAGAAGATATCAGCTGCATTGCATGGAACAGACAAGTTCAGCATATTTTAGCATCAGC
CAGTCCCAGTGGCCGGGCCACTGTATGGGATCTTAGGAAAAATGAGCCAATCATCAAAGTCAGTGACCAT
AGTAACAGAATGCATTGTTCTGGGTTGGCATGGCATCCTGATGTTGCTACTCAGATGGTCCTTGCCTCCG
AGGATGACCGGTTACCAGTGATCCAGATGTGGGATCTTCGATTTGCTTCCTCTCCACTTCGTGTCCTGGA
AAACCATGCCAGGGGGATTTTGGCAATTGCTTGGAGCATGGCAGATCCTGAATTGTTACTGAGCTGTGGA
AAAGATGCTAAGATTCTCTGCTCCAATCCAAACACAGGAGAGGTGTTATATGAACTTCCCACCAACACAC
AGTGGTGCTTCGATATTCAGTGGTGTCCCCGAAATCCTGCTGTCTTATCAGCTGCTTCGTTTGATGGGCG
TATCAGTGTTTATTCTATCATGGGAGGAAGCACA
